Addgene plasmid #38079: pFRT/TO/HIS/FLAG/HA-EDF1
Depositing lab: Markus Landthaler. Depositing organization: Max-Delbrueck-Centrum fuer Molekulare Medizin (MDC). Publication: The mRNA-Bound Proteome and Its Global Occupancy Profile on Protein-Coding Transcripts. Baltz AG, Munschauer M, Schwanhausser B, Vasile A, Murakawa Y, Schueler M, Youngs N, Penfold-Brown D, Drew K, Milek M, Wyler E, Bonneau R, Selbach M, Dieterich C, Landthaler M. Mol Cell. 2012 Jun 8;46(5):674-90. 10.1016/j.molcel.2012.05.021 PubMed 22681889.
Backbone
  Vector backbone: pFRT/TO/HIS/FLAG/HA-DEST
  Backbone size w/o insert (bp): 5496
  Total vector size (bp): 5943
  Vector type: Mammalian Expression
  Selectable markers: Hygromycin
Growth in bacteria
  Bacterial resistance: Ampicillin, 100 μg/mL
  Growth temperature: 37°C
  Growth strain: DH5alpha
  Copy number: Unknown
Gene/Insert
  Gene/Insert name: EDF1 endothelial differentiation-related factor 1 (alt name: MBF1; EDF-1)
  Species: H. sapiens (human)
  Insert size (bp): 447
  GenBank ID: NM_003792.2
  Entrez Gene: EDF1 (a.k.a. RP11-216L13.1, EDF-1, MBF1)
  Tag / fusion protein: HIS/FLAG/HA (N terminal on backbone)
  Cloning method: Gateway Cloning
  Sequencing primers: 5′ CMV; 3′ BGH
Terms and licenses: Academic/Nonprofit Terms; Industry Terms: Not Available to Industry
How to cite: pFRT/TO/HIS/FLAG/HA-EDF1 was a gift from Markus Landthaler (Addgene plasmid # 38079 ; http://n2t.net/addgene:38079 ; RRID:Addgene_38079)
