[The description below was written by a language model from this plasmid's Addgene catalogue record and pLannotate feature annotations shown in this document.]
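Description:
pFRT/TO/HIS/FLAG/HA-EDF1 is a mammalian expression plasmid of about 5.9 kb, made by Gateway recombination of the human EDF1 (endothelial differentiation-related factor 1, also called MBF1) coding sequence into the pFRT/TO/HIS/FLAG/HA-DEST destination vector. It is propagated in E. coli through a high-copy ColE1/pUC-type origin with ampicillin selection (AmpR). A partial f1 origin and remnants of lac regulatory sequence are also annotated in the backbone.

The 447 bp EDF1 open reading frame sits between attB1 and attB2 sites. It is transcribed from a CMV enhancer/promoter followed by two short tet operator matches, and terminated by the bovine growth hormone polyadenylation signal. This arrangement, reflected in the "TO" of the name, normally keeps expression off in cells that produce the Tet repressor until tetracycline or doxycycline is added. The backbone supplies an N-terminal His/FLAG/HA tag. The annotation detects the His and FLAG portions upstream of attB1, but HA is not called separately. V5 tag matches and an additional attB2-like site appear downstream of the insert; whether they are translated is not clear from the record.

An FRT site lies directly upstream of a hygromycin resistance gene that has an SV40 polyadenylation signal but no complete promoter of its own. This layout is characteristic of FLP-mediated integration, in which hygromycin resistance is gained only after recombination into a genomic FRT site in a suitable host line, giving single-copy, isogenic stable cells. The associated publication concerns the mRNA-bound proteome and its occupancy on protein-coding transcripts. This suggests use for inducible expression and affinity or immunopurification of tagged EDF1 as a candidate RNA-binding protein, although the record does not state the purpose explicitly.
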