Features (pLannotate 1.2.2; 29 found; start..end, strand, type, name):
     67..108     +  CDS            V5 tag: epitope tag from simian virus 5
    152..376     +  polyA_signal   bGH poly(A) signal: bovine growth hormone polyadenylation signal
    380..401     +  promoter       SV40 promoter (fragment): SV40 enhancer and early promoter
    422..655     +  rep_origin     f1 ori (fragment) (sequence partly withheld): f1 bacteriophage origin of replication; arrow indicates direction of (+) strand synthesis
    660..707     +  protein_bind   FRT: FLP-mediated recombination occurs in the 8-bp core sequence TCTAGAAA (Turan and Bode, 2011). FLP recombinase from the Saccharomyces cerevisiae 2μ plasmid
    715..1737    +  CDS            HygR: hygromycin B phosphotransferase confers resistance to hygromycin
   1747..1872    +  CDS            ble (fragment): BLE_KLEPN - Experimental evidence at protein level: Swiss-Prot protein existence level 1. Binding protein with a strong affinity to the bleomycin family of antibiotics. Binds to CL990; an antimitotic-antibiotic compound. From Klebsiella pneumoniae.
   1867..1988    +  polyA_signal   SV40 poly(A) signal: SV40 polyadenylation signal
   2061..2077    -  protein_bind   lac operator: The lac repressor binds to the lac operator to inhibit transcription in E. coli. This inhibition can be relieved by adding lactose or isopropyl-β-D-thiogalactopyranoside (IPTG). lac repressor encoded by lacI
   2085..2115    -  promoter       lac promoter: promoter for the E. coli lac operon
   2130..2151    -  protein_bind   CAP binding site: CAP binding activates transcription in the presence of cAMP. E. coli catabolite activator protein
   2164..2256    -  CDS            lacI (fragment): lac repressor; lacI; The lac repressor binds to the lac operator to inhibit transcription in E. coli. This inhibition can be relieved by adding lactose or isopropyl-β-D-thiogalactopyranoside (IPTG).
   2439..3027    -  rep_origin     ori: high-copy-number ColE1/pMB1/pBR322/pUC origin of replication
   3198..4058    -  CDS            AmpR: β-lactamase; bla; confers resistance to ampicillin, carbenicillin, and related antibiotics
   4059..4163    -  promoter       AmpR promoter: bla
   4222..4274    -  misc_feature   bom (fragment): basis of mobility region from pBR322
   4429..4808    +  enhancer       CMV enhancer: human cytomegalovirus immediate early enhancer
   4881..4898    -  promoter       CMV promoter (fragment): human cytomegalovirus (CMV) immediate early promoter
   4961..5012    +  promoter       CMVd2 promoter: truncated human cytomegalovirus (CMV) immediate early promoter that yields moderately reduced expression relative to the full-length promoter
   5014..5033    +  promoter       PLtetO-1 promoter (fragment): modified phage lambda PL promoter with tet operator sites (Lutz and Bujard, 1997)
   5035..5054    +  promoter       PLtetO-1 promoter (fragment): modified phage lambda PL promoter with tet operator sites (Lutz and Bujard, 1997)
   5062..5095    +  promoter       TRE3GV promoter (fragment): 3rd-generation Tet-responsive promoter that can be activated by binding of Tet-On® 3G, optimized for retroviral and lentiviral vectors
   5187..5210    +  CDS            9xHis (fragment): 9xHis affinity tag
   5217..5237    +  CDS            FLAG (fragment): FLAG® epitope tag, followed by an enterokinase cleavage site
   5280..5304    +  protein_bind   attB1: mutant version of attB; recombination site for the Gateway® BP reaction BP Clonase™
   5310..5753    +  CDS            EDF1: EDF1_HUMAN - Experimental evidence at protein level: Swiss-Prot protein existence level 1. Transcriptional coactivator stimulating NR5A1 and ligand- dependent NR1H3/LXRA and PPARG transcriptional activities. Enhances the DNA-binding activity of ATF1, ATF2, CREB1 and NR5A1. Regulates nitric oxid synthase activity probably by sequestering calmodulin in the cytoplasm. May function in endothelial cells differentiation, hormone- induced cardiomyocytes hypertrophy and lipid metabolism. From Homo sapiens (Human).
   5758..5782    -  protein_bind   attB2: mutant version of attB; recombination site for the Gateway® BP reaction BP Clonase™
   5835..5876    +  CDS            V5 tag: epitope tag from simian virus 5
   5933..14      -  protein_bind   attB2 (across the origin): mutant version of attB; recombination site for the Gateway® BP reaction BP Clonase™
>Addgene plasmid #38079 | pFRT/TO/HIS/FLAG/HA-EDF1 | depositor full sequence | sequence record 47962 | pFRT/TO/HIS/FLAG/HA-EDF1 sequence 5943 bps
TTGTACAAAGTGGTTGATATCCAGCACAGTGGCGGCCGCTCAAGTCTAGAGGGCCCGCGGTTCGAAGGTA
AGCCTATCCCTAACCCTCTCCTCGGTCTCGATTCTACGCTCGAGTCTAGAGGGCCCGTTTAAACCCGCTG
ATCAGCCTCGACTGTGCCTTCTAGTTGCCAGCCATCTGTTGTTTGCCCCTCCCCCGTGCCTTCCTTGACC
CTGGAAGGTGCCACTCCCACTGTCCTTTCCTAATAAAATGAGGAAATTGCATCGCATTGTCTGAGTAGGT
GTCATTCTATTCTGGGGGGTGGGGTGGGGCAGGACAGCAAGGGGGAGGATTGGGAAGACAATAGCAGGCA
TGCTGGGGATGCGGTGGGCTCTATGGCTTCTGAGGCGGAAAGAACCAGCTGGGGCTCTAGGGGGTATCCC
C
[124 nt withheld, positions 422-545]
C
[91 nt withheld, positions 547-637]
AGGGTGATGGTTCACGTACCTAGAAGTTCCTATTCCGAAGTTCCTATTCTCTAGAAAGTATAGGAACTTC
CTTGGCCAAAAAGCCTGAACTCACCGCGACGTCTGTCGAGAAGTTTCTGATCGAAAAGTTCGACAGCGTC
TCCGACCTGATGCAGCTCTCGGAGGGCGAAGAATCTCGTGCTTTCAGCTTCGATGTAGGAGGGCGTGGAT
ATGTCCTGCGGGTAAATAGCTGCGCCGATGGTTTCTACAAAGATCGTTATGTTTATCGGCACTTTGCATC
GGCCGCGCTCCCGATTCCGGAAGTGCTTGACATTGGGGAGTTCAGCGAGAGCCTGACCTATTGCATCTCC
CGCCGTGCACAGGGTGTCACGTTGCAAGACCTGCCTGAAACCGAACTGCCCGCTGTTCTGCAGCCGGTCG
CGGAGGCCATGGATGCGATCGCTGCGGCCGATCTTAGCCAGACGAGCGGGTTCGGCCCATTCGGACCGCA
AGGAATCGGTCAATACACTACATGGCGTGATTTCATATGCGCGATTGCTGATCCCCATGTGTATCACTGG
CAAACTGTGATGGACGACACCGTCAGTGCGTCCGTCGCGCAGGCTCTCGATGAGCTGATGCTTTGGGCCG
AGGACTGCCCCGAAGTCCGGCACCTCGTGCACGCGGATTTCGGCTCCAACAATGTCCTGACGGACAATGG
CCGCATAACAGCGGTCATTGACTGGAGCGAGGCGATGTTCGGGGATTCCCAATACGAGGTCGCCAACATC
TTCTTCTGGAGGCCGTGGTTGGCTTGTATGGAGCAGCAGACGCGCTACTTCGAGCGGAGGCATCCGGAGC
TTGCAGGATCGCCGCGGCTCCGGGCGTATATGCTCCGCATTGGTCTTGACCAACTCTATCAGAGCTTGGT
TGACGGCAATTTCGATGATGCAGCTTGGGCGCAGGGTCGATGCGACGCAATCGTCCGATCCGGAGCCGGG
ACTGTCGGGCGTACACAAATCGCCCGCAGAAGCGCGGCCGTCTGGACCGATGGCTGTGTAGAAGTACTCG
CCGATAGTGGAAACCGACGCCCCAGCACTCGTCCGAGGGCAAAGGAATAGCACGTACTACGAGATTTCGA
TTCCACCGCCGCCTTCTATGAAAGGTTGGGCTTCGGAATCGTTTTCCGGGACGCCGGCTGGATGATCCTC
CAGCGCGGGGATCTCATGCTGGAGTTCTTCGCCCACCCCAACTTGTTTATTGCAGCTTATAATGGTTACA
AATAAAGCAATAGCATCACAAATTTCACAAATAAAGCATTTTTTTCACTGCATTCTAGTTGTGGTTTGTC
CAAACTCATCAATGTATCTTATCATGTCTGTATACCGTCGACCTCTAGCTAGAGCTTGGCGTAATCATGG
TCATAGCTGTTTCCTGTGTGAAATTGTTATCCGCTCACAATTCCACACAACATACGAGCCGGAAGCATAA
AGTGTAAAGCCTGGGGTGCCTAATGAGTGAGCTAACTCACATTAATTGCGTTGCGCTCACTGCCCGCTTT
CCAGTCGGGAAACCTGTCGTGCCAGCTGCATTAATGAATCGGCCAACGCGCGGGGAGAGGCGGTTTGCGT
ATTGGGCGCTCTTCCGCTTCCTCGCTCACTGACTCGCTGCGCTCGGTCGTTCGGCTGCGGCGAGCGGTAT
CAGCTCACTCAAAGGCGGTAATACGGTTATCCACAGAATCAGGGGATAACGCAGGAAAGAACATGTGAGC
AAAAGGCCAGCAAAAGGCCAGGAACCGTAAAAAGGCCGCGTTGCTGGCGTTTTTCCATAGGCTCCGCCCC
CCTGACGAGCATCACAAAAATCGACGCTCAAGTCAGAGGTGGCGAAACCCGACAGGACTATAAAGATACC
AGGCGTTTCCCCCTGGAAGCTCCCTCGTGCGCTCTCCTGTTCCGACCCTGCCGCTTACCGGATACCTGTC
CGCCTTTCTCCCTTCGGGAAGCGTGGCGCTTTCTCATAGCTCACGCTGTAGGTATCTCAGTTCGGTGTAG
GTCGTTCGCTCCAAGCTGGGCTGTGTGCACGAACCCCCCGTTCAGCCCGACCGCTGCGCCTTATCCGGTA
ACTATCGTCTTGAGTCCAACCCGGTAAGACACGACTTATCGCCACTGGCAGCAGCCACTGGTAACAGGAT
TAGCAGAGCGAGGTATGTAGGCGGTGCTACAGAGTTCTTGAAGTGGTGGCCTAACTACGGCTACACTAGA
AGGACAGTATTTGGTATCTGCGCTCTGCTGAAGCCAGTTACCTTCGGAAAAAGAGTTGGTAGCTCTTGAT
CCGGCAAACAAACCACCGCTGGTAGCGGTGGTTTTTTTGTTTGCAAGCAGCAGATTACGCGCAGAAAAAA
AGGATCTCAAGAAGATCCTTTGATCTTTTCTACGGGGTCTGACGCTCAGTGGAACGAAAACTCACGTTAA
GGGATTTTGGTCATGAGATTATCAAAAAGGATCTTCACCTAGATCCTTTTAAATTAAAAATGAAGTTTTA
AATCAATCTAAAGTATATATGAGTAAACTTGGTCTGACAGTTACCAATGCTTAATCAGTGAGGCACCTAT
CTCAGCGATCTGTCTATTTCGTTCATCCATAGTTGCCTGACTCCCCGTCGTGTAGATAACTACGATACGG
GAGGGCTTACCATCTGGCCCCAGTGCTGCAATGATACCGCGAGACCCACGCTCACCGGCTCCAGATTTAT
CAGCAATAAACCAGCCAGCCGGAAGGGCCGAGCGCAGAAGTGGTCCTGCAACTTTATCCGCCTCCATCCA
GTCTATTAATTGTTGCCGGGAAGCTAGAGTAAGTAGTTCGCCAGTTAATAGTTTGCGCAACGTTGTTGCC
ATTGCTACAGGCATCGTGGTGTCACGCTCGTCGTTTGGTATGGCTTCATTCAGCTCCGGTTCCCAACGAT
CAAGGCGAGTTACATGATCCCCCATGTTGTGCAAAAAAGCGGTTAGCTCCTTCGGTCCTCCGATCGTTGT
CAGAAGTAAGTTGGCCGCAGTGTTATCACTCATGGTTATGGCAGCACTGCATAATTCTCTTACTGTCATG
CCATCCGTAAGATGCTTTTCTGTGACTGGTGAGTACTCAACCAAGTCATTCTGAGAATAGTGTATGCGGC
GACCGAGTTGCTCTTGCCCGGCGTCAATACGGGATAATACCGCGCCACATAGCAGAACTTTAAAAGTGCT
CATCATTGGAAAACGTTCTTCGGGGCGAAAACTCTCAAGGATCTTACCGCTGTTGAGATCCAGTTCGATG
TAACCCACTCGTGCACCCAACTGATCTTCAGCATCTTTTACTTTCACCAGCGTTTCTGGGTGAGCAAAAA
CAGGAAGGCAAAATGCCGCAAAAAAGGGAATAAGGGCGACACGGAAATGTTGAATACTCATACTCTTCCT
TTTTCAATATTATTGAAGCATTTATCAGGGTTATTGTCTCATGAGCGGATACATATTTGAATGTATTTAG
AAAAATAAACAAATAGGGGTTCCGCGCACATTTCCCCGAAAAGTGCCACCTGACGTCGACGGATCGGGAG
ATCTCCCGATCCCCTATGGTGCACTCTCAGTACAATCTGCTCTGATGCCGCATAGTTAAGCCAGTATCTG
CTCCCTGCTTGTGTGTTGGAGGTCGCTGAGTAGTGCGCGAGCAAAATTTAAGCTACAACAAGGCAAGGCT
TGACCGACAATTGCATGAAGAATCTGCTTAGGGTTAGGCGTTTTGCGCTGCTTCGCGATGTACGGGCCAG
ATATACGCGTTGACATTGATTATTGACTAGTTATTAATAGTAATCAATTACGGGGTCATTAGTTCATAGC
CCATATATGGAGTTCCGCGTTACATAACTTACGGTAAATGGCCCGCCTGGCTGACCGCCCAACGACCCCC
GCCCATTGACGTCAATAATGACGTATGTTCCCATAGTAACGCCAATAGGGACTTTCCATTGACGTCAATG
GGTGGAGTATTTACGGTAAACTGCCCACTTGGCAGTACATCAAGTGTATCATATGCCAAGTACGCCCCCT
ATTGACGTCAATGACGGTAAATGGCCCGCCTGGCATTATGCCCAGTACATGACCTTATGGGACTTTCCTA
CTTGGCAGTACATCTACGTATTAGTCATCGCTATTACCATGGTGATGCGGTTTTGGCAGTACATCAATGG
GCGTGGATAGCGGTTTGACTCACGGGGATTTCCAAGTCTCCACCCCATTGACGTCAATGGGAGTTTGTTT
TGGAACCAAAATCAACGGGACTTTCCAAAATGTCGTAACAACTCCGCCCCATTGACGCAAATGGGCGGTA
GGCGTGTACGGTGGGAGGTCTATATAAGCAGAGCTCTCCCTATCAGTGATAGAGATCTCCCTATCAGTGA
TAGAGATCGTCGACGAGCTCGTTTAGTGAACCGTCAGATCGCCTGGAGACGCCATCCACGCTGTTTTGAC
CTCCATAGAAGACACCGGGACCGATCCAGCCTCCGGACTCTAGCGTTTAAACTTAAGCTTGGTACCATGC
ACCACCACCACCACCACCACCACATGGACTACAAGGACGACGATGACAAGTACCCTTATGACGTGCCCGA
TTACGCTTTGAACCAGATATCAACAAGTTTGTACAAAAAAGCAGGCTCCACCATGGCCGAGAGCGACTGG
GACACGGTGACGGTGCTGCGCAAGAAGGGCCCTACGGCCGCCCAGGCCAAATCCAAGCAGGCTATCTTAG
CGGCACAGAGACGAGGAGAAGATGTGGAGACTTCCAAGAAATGGGCTGCTGGCCAGAACAAACAACATTC
TATTACCAAGAACACGGCCAAGCTGGACCGGGAGACAGAGGAGCTGCACCATGACAGGGTGACCCTGGAG
GTGGGCAAGGTGATCCAGCAAGGTCGGCAGAGCAAGGGGCTTACGCAGAAGGACCTGGCCACGAAAATCA
ATGAGAAGCCACAGGTGATCGCGGACTATGAGAGCGGACGGGCCATACCCAATAACCAGGTGCTTGGCAA
AATCGAGCGGGCCATTGGCCTCAAGCTCCGGGGAAAGGACATTGGAAAGCCCATCGAGAAGGGGCCTAGG
GCGAAATAGGACCCAGCTTTCTTGTACAAAGTGGTTGATATCCAGCACAGTGGCGGCCGCTCAAGTCTAG
AGGGCCCGCGGTTCGAAGGTAAGCCTATCCCTAACCCTCTCCTCGGTCTCGATTCTACGCGTACCTGATC
CGCGGCCGCATAGATAACTGATCCAGTGTGCCTCGAGATATCTAGACCCAGCTTTC
