>Addgene plasmid #38079 | pFRT/TO/HIS/FLAG/HA-EDF1 | addgene partial sequence | sequence record 53449 | CMV-F 5'-CGCAAATGGGCGGTAGGCGTG-3'
CCTATCAGTGATAGAGATCTCCCTATCAGTGATAGAGATCGTCGACGAGCTCGTTTAGTGAACCGTCAGA
TCGCCTGGAGACGCCATCCACGCTGTTTTGACCTCCATAGAAGACACCGGGACCGATCCAGCCTCCGGAC
TCTAGCGTTTAAACTTAAGCTTGGTACCATGCACCACCACCACCACCACCACCACATGGACTACAAGGAC
GACGATGACAAGTACCCTTATGACGTGCCCGATTACGCTTTGAACCAGATATCAACAAGTTTGTACAAAA
AAGCAGGCTCCACCATGGCCGAGAGCGACTGGGACACGGTGACGGTGCTGCGCAAGAAGGGCCCTACGGC
CGCCCAGGCCAAATCCAAGCAGGCTATCTTAGCGGCACAGAGACGAGGAGAAGATGTGGAGACTTCCAAG
AAATGGGCTGCTGGCCAGAACAAACAACATTCTATTACCAAGAACACGGCCAAGCTGGACCGGGAGACAG
AGGAGCTGCACCATGACAGGGTGACCCTGGAGGTGGGCAAGGTGATCCAGCAAGGTCGGCAGAGCAAGGG
GCTTACGCAGAAGGACCTGGCCACGAAAATCAATGAGAAGCCACAGGTGATCGCGGACTATGAGAGCGGA
CGGGCCATACCCAATAACCAGGTGCTTGGCAAAATCGAGCGGGCCATTGGCCTCAAGCTCCGGGGAAAGG
ACATTGGAAAGCCCATCGAGAAGGGGCCTAGGGCGAAATAGGACCCAGCTTTCTTGTACAAAGTGGTTGA
TATCCAGCACAGTGGCGGCCGCTCAAGTCTAGAGGGCCCGCGGTTCGAAGGTAAGCCTATCCCTAACCCT
CTCCTCGGTCTCGATTCTACGCGTACCTGATCCGCGGCCGCATAGAT
